Addgene plasmid #163972: pRS423-SgH
Purpose: (Empty Backbone) Helper plasmid for cloning gRNAs under the control of the SNR52 promoter.
Depositing lab: Jiazhang Lian. Depositing organization: Zhejiang University. Publication: A Single Cas9-VPR Nuclease for Simultaneous Gene Activation, Repression, and Editing in Saccharomyces cerevisiae. Dong C, Jiang L, Xu S, Huang L, Cai J, Lian J, Xu Z. ACS Synth Biol. 2020 Sep 18;9(9):2252-2257. doi: 10.1021/acssynbio.0c00218. Epub 2020 Aug 28. PubMed 32841560.
Backbone
  Vector backbone: pRS423
  Vector type: Yeast Expression, Synthetic Biology
  Selectable markers: HIS3
Growth in bacteria
  Bacterial resistance: Ampicillin, 100 μg/mL
  Growth temperature: 37°C
  Growth strain: DH5alpha
  Copy number: High Copy
Gene/Insert
  Gene/Insert name: None
Terms and licenses: Academic/Nonprofit Terms; Industry Terms: Not Available to Industry
How to cite: pRS423-SgH was a gift from Jiazhang Lian (Addgene plasmid # 163972 ; http://n2t.net/addgene:163972 ; RRID:Addgene_163972)
