[The description below was written by a language model from this plasmid's Addgene catalogue record and pLannotate feature annotations shown in this document.]
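Description:
pRS423-SgH is an empty yeast–E. coli shuttle vector built on the pRS423 backbone and intended as a helper plasmid for cloning guide RNAs for CRISPR/Cas9 work in Saccharomyces cerevisiae. In bacteria it replicates from a high-copy ColE1/pUC-type origin and is selected through the β-lactamase (AmpR) gene under its own promoter. In yeast it is maintained episomally at multiple copies by the 2μ origin, and is selected by complementation of histidine auxotrophy with the HIS3 marker driven by its native promoter. Remnants of the parental backbone are also annotated, including a partial M13/f1-type phage origin, a lac promoter/operator region with a CAP site, a fragment of the pUC multiple cloning site, and short bom, rop, lacI and MRM1 (PET56) fragments that have no evident functional role here.

The working part of the plasmid is a compact guide RNA expression cassette: the SNR52 small nucleolar RNA promoter, an RNA polymerase III promoter commonly used for gRNA expression in yeast, followed after a short gap by the Streptococcus pyogenes Cas9 gRNA scaffold and the SUP4 tRNA terminator. No targeting spacer or other insert is recorded. The short unannotated interval between promoter and scaffold is presumably where a user-defined spacer is introduced, although the record does not state the cloning sites or method. The plasmid carries no Cas9 gene, so the nuclease must be supplied separately. The associated publication describes a single Cas9-VPR protein used for simultaneous gene activation, repression and editing in yeast. The sequencing-derived (5,653 nt) and depositor (5,648 nt) records show the same features in the same order, differing only by a few nucleotides and in numbering start point.
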