Features (pLannotate 1.2.2; 19 found; start..end, strand, type, name):
    137..186     +  misc_feature   bom (fragment): basis of mobility region from pBR322
    187..267     -  CDS            MRM1 (fragment): MRM1_YEAST - Also known as PET56 From Saccharomyces cerevisiae (strain ATCC 204508 / S288c) (Baker's yeast).
    317..503     +  promoter       HIS3 promoter: S. cerevisiae HIS3
    504..1163    +  CDS            HIS3: imidazoleglycerol-phosphate dehydratase, required for histidine biosynthesis; S. cerevisiae HIS3; yeast auxotrophic marker
   1371..1422    +  misc_feature   bom (fragment): basis of mobility region from pBR322
   1423..1650    -  rep_origin     M13 ori (fragment) (sequence partly withheld): M13 bacteriophage origin of replication; arrow indicates direction of (+) strand synthesis
   1657..1925    +  promoter       SNR52 promoter: promoter for the S. cerevisiae small nucleolar RNA gene SNR52
   1942..2017    +  misc_RNA       gRNA scaffold: guide RNA scaffold for the Streptococcus pyogenes CRISPR/Cas9 system
   2029..2048    +  terminator     SUP4 terminator: transcription terminator for the S. cerevisiae SUP4 tRNA gene
   2055..2073    +  misc_feature   MCS (fragment): pUC18/19 multiple cloning site
   2110..2126    -  protein_bind   lac operator: The lac repressor binds to the lac operator to inhibit transcription in E. coli. This inhibition can be relieved by adding lactose or isopropyl-β-D-thiogalactopyranoside (IPTG). lac repressor encoded by lacI
   2134..2164    -  promoter       lac promoter: promoter for the E. coli lac operon
   2179..2200    -  protein_bind   CAP binding site: CAP binding activates transcription in the presence of cAMP. E. coli catabolite activator protein
   2213..2305    -  CDS            lacI (fragment): lac repressor; lacI; The lac repressor binds to the lac operator to inhibit transcription in E. coli. This inhibition can be relieved by adding lactose or isopropyl-β-D-thiogalactopyranoside (IPTG).
   2488..3076    -  rep_origin     ori: high-copy-number ColE1/pMB1/pBR322/pUC origin of replication
   3247..4107    -  CDS            AmpR: β-lactamase; bla; confers resistance to ampicillin, carbenicillin, and related antibiotics
   4108..4212    -  promoter       AmpR promoter: bla
   4239..5581    -  rep_origin     2μ ori: yeast 2μ plasmid origin of replication
   5648..35      +  CDS            rop (fragment) (across the origin): Rop protein, which maintains plasmids at low copy number; rop
>Addgene plasmid #163972 | pRS423-SgH | depositor full sequence | sequence record 318180 | pRS423-SgH sequence 5648 bps
TCGCGCGTTTCGGTGATGACGGTGAAAACCTCTGACACATGCAGCTCCCGGAGACGGTCACAGCTTGTCT
GTAAGCGGATGCCGGGAGCAGACAAGCCCGTCAGGGCGCGTCAGCGGGTGTTGGCGGGTGTCGGGGCTGG
CTTAACTATGCGGCATCAGAGCAGATTGTACTGAGAGTGCACCATAAATTCCCGTTTTAAGAGCTTGGTG
AGCGCTAGGAGTCACTGCCAGGTATCGTTTGAACACGGCATTAGTCAGGGAAGTCATAACACAGTCCTTT
CCCGCAATTTTCTTTTTCTATTACTCTTGGCCTCCTCTAGTACACTCTATATTTTTTTATGCCTCGGTAA
TGATTTTCATTTTTTTTTTTCCCCTAGCGGATGACTCTTTTTTTTTCTTAGCGATTGGCATTATCACATA
ATGAATTATACATTATATAAAGTAATGTGATTTCTTCGAAGAATATACTAAAAAATGAGCAGGCAAGATA
AACGAAGGCAAAGATGACAGAGCAGAAAGCCCTAGTAAAGCGTATTACAAATGAAACCAAGATTCAGATT
GCGATCTCTTTAAAGGGTGGTCCCCTAGCGATAGAGCACTCGATCTTCCCAGAAAAAGAGGCAGAAGCAG
TAGCAGAACAGGCCACACAATCGCAAGTGATTAACGTCCACACAGGTATAGGGTTTCTGGACCATATGAT
ACATGCTCTGGCCAAGCATTCCGGCTGGTCGCTAATCGTTGAGTGCATTGGTGACTTACACATAGACGAC
CATCACACCACTGAAGACTGCGGGATTGCTCTCGGTCAAGCTTTTAAAGAGGCCCTACTGGCGCGTGGAG
TAAAAAGGTTTGGATCAGGATTTGCGCCTTTGGATGAGGCACTTTCCAGAGCGGTGGTAGATCTTTCGAA
CAGGCCGTACGCAGTTGTCGAACTTGGTTTGCAAAGGGAGAAAGTAGGAGATCTCTCTTGCGAGATGATC
CCGCATTTTCTTGAAAGCTTTGCAGAGGCTAGCAGAATTACCCTCCACGTTGATTGTCTGCGAGGCAAGA
ATGATCATCACCGTAGTGAGAGTGCGTTCAAGGCTCTTGCGGTTGCCATAAGAGAAGCCACCTCGCCCAA
TGGTACCAACGATGTTCCCTCCACCAAAGGTGTTCTTATGTAGTGACACCGATTATTTAAAGCTGCAGCA
TACGATATATATACATGTGTATATATGTATACCTATGAATGTCAGTAAGTATGTATACGAACAGTATGAT
ACTGAAGATGACAAGGTAATGCATCATTCTATACGTGTCATTCTGAACGAGGCGCGCTTTCCTTTTTTCT
TTTTGCTTTTTCTTTTTTTTTCTCTTGAACTCGACGGATCTATGCGGTGTGAAATACCGCACAGATGCGT
AAGGAGAAAATACCGCATCAGGAAATTGTAAACGTTAATATTTTGTTAAAATTCGCGTTAAATTTTTGTT
AAATCAGCTCATTTTTTAACCAATAGGCCGAAATCGGCAAAATCCCTTATAAATCAAAAGAATAGACCGA
GATAGGGT
[37 nt withheld, positions 1549-1585]
AAAGAACGTGGACTCCAACGTCAAAGG
[38 nt withheld, positions 1613-1650]
CTCGAGTCTTTGAAAAGATAATGTATGATTATGCTTTCACTCATATTTATACAGAAACTTGATGTTTTCT
TTCGAGTATATACAAGGTGATTACATGTACGTTTGAAGTACAACTCTAGATTTTGTAGTGCCCTCTTGGG
CTAGCGGTAAAGGTGCGCATTTTTTCACACCCTACAATGTTCTGTTCAAAAGATTTTGGTCAAACGCTGT
AGAAGTGAAAGTTGGTGCGCATGTTTCGGCGTTCGAAACTTCTCCGCAGTGAAAGATAAATGATCGGAGA
CCGAGGTCTCCGTTTTAGAGCTAGAAATAGCAAGTTAAAATAAGGCTAGTCCGTTATCAACTTGAAAAAG
TGGCACCGAGTCGGTGCTTTTTTGATCCTTTTTTTGTTTTTTATGTCTGAGCTCCCTGCAGGCATGCAAG
CTTGGCGTAATCATGGTCATAGCTGTTTCCTGTGTGAAATTGTTATCCGCTCACAATTCCACACAACATA
CGAGCCGGAAGCATAAAGTGTAAAGCCTGGGGTGCCTAATGAGTGAGCTAACTCACATTAATTGCGTTGC
GCTCACTGCCCGCTTTCCAGTCGGGAAACCTGTCGTGCCAGCTGCATTAATGAATCGGCCAACGCGCGGG
GAGAGGCGGTTTGCGTATTGGGCGCTCTTCCGCTTCCTCGCTCACTGACTCGCTGCGCTCGGTCGTTCGG
CTGCGGCGAGCGGTATCAGCTCACTCAAAGGCGGTAATACGGTTATCCACAGAATCAGGGGATAACGCAG
GAAAGAACATGTGAGCAAAAGGCCAGCAAAAGGCCAGGAACCGTAAAAAGGCCGCGTTGCTGGCGTTTTT
CCATAGGCTCCGCCCCCCTGACGAGCATCACAAAAATCGACGCTCAAGTCAGAGGTGGCGAAACCCGACA
GGACTATAAAGATACCAGGCGTTTCCCCCTGGAAGCTCCCTCGTGCGCTCTCCTGTTCCGACCCTGCCGC
TTACCGGATACCTGTCCGCCTTTCTCCCTTCGGGAAGCGTGGCGCTTTCTCATAGCTCACGCTGTAGGTA
TCTCAGTTCGGTGTAGGTCGTTCGCTCCAAGCTGGGCTGTGTGCACGAACCCCCCGTTCAGCCCGACCGC
TGCGCCTTATCCGGTAACTATCGTCTTGAGTCCAACCCGGTAAGACACGACTTATCGCCACTGGCAGCAG
CCACTGGTAACAGGATTAGCAGAGCGAGGTATGTAGGCGGTGCTACAGAGTTCTTGAAGTGGTGGCCTAA
CTACGGCTACACTAGAAGAACAGTATTTGGTATCTGCGCTCTGCTGAAGCCAGTTACCTTCGGAAAAAGA
GTTGGTAGCTCTTGATCCGGCAAACAAACCACCGCTGGTAGCGGTGGTTTTTTTGTTTGCAAGCAGCAGA
TTACGCGCAGAAAAAAAGGATCTCAAGAAGATCCTTTGATCTTTTCTACGGGGTCTGACGCTCAGTGGAA
CGAAAACTCACGTTAAGGGATTTTGGTCATGAGATTATCAAAAAGGATCTTCACCTAGATCCTTTTAAAT
TAAAAATGAAGTTTTAAATCAATCTAAAGTATATATGAGTAAACTTGGTCTGACAGTTACCAATGCTTAA
TCAGTGAGGCACCTATCTCAGCGATCTGTCTATTTCGTTCATCCATAGTTGCCTGACTCCCCGTCGTGTA
GATAACTACGATACGGGAGGGCTTACCATCTGGCCCCAGTGCTGCAATGATACCGCGGCTCCCACGCTCA
CCGGCTCCAGATTTATCAGCAATAAACCAGCCAGCCGGAAGGGCCGAGCGCAGAAGTGGTCCTGCAACTT
TATCCGCCTCCATCCAGTCTATTAATTGTTGCCGGGAAGCTAGAGTAAGTAGTTCGCCAGTTAATAGTTT
GCGCAACGTTGTTGCCATTGCTACAGGCATCGTGGTGTCACGCTCGTCGTTTGGTATGGCTTCATTCAGC
TCCGGTTCCCAACGATCAAGGCGAGTTACATGATCCCCCATGTTGTGCAAAAAAGCGGTTAGCTCCTTCG
GTCCTCCGATCGTTGTCAGAAGTAAGTTGGCCGCAGTGTTATCACTCATGGTTATGGCAGCACTGCATAA
TTCTCTTACTGTCATGCCATCCGTAAGATGCTTTTCTGTGACTGGTGAGTACTCAACCAAGTCATTCTGA
GAATAGTGTATGCGGCGACCGAGTTGCTCTTGCCCGGCGTCAATACGGGATAATACCGCGCCACATAGCA
GAACTTTAAAAGTGCTCATCATTGGAAAACGTTCTTCGGGGCGAAAACTCTCAAGGATCTTACCGCTGTT
GAGATCCAGTTCGATGTAACCCACTCGTGCACCCAACTGATCTTCAGCATCTTTTACTTTCACCAGCGTT
TCTGGGTGAGCAAAAACAGGAAGGCAAAATGCCGCAAAAAAGGGAATAAGGGCGACACGGAAATGTTGAA
TACTCATACTCTTCCTTTTTCAATATTATTGAAGCATTTATCAGGGTTATTGTCTCATGAGCGGATACAT
ATTTGAATGTATTTAGAAAAATAAACAAATAGGGGTTCCGCGCACATTTCCCCGAAAAGTGCCACCTGAA
CGAAGCATCTGTGCTTCATTTTGTAGAACAAAAATGCAACGCGAGAGCGCTAATTTTTCAAACAAAGAAT
CTGAGCTGCATTTTTACAGAACAGAAATGCAACGCGAAAGCGCTATTTTACCAACGAAGAATCTGTGCTT
CATTTTTGTAAAACAAAAATGCAACGCGAGAGCGCTAATTTTTCAAACAAAGAATCTGAGCTGCATTTTT
ACAGAACAGAAATGCAACGCGAGAGCGCTATTTTACCAACAAAGAATCTATACTTCTTTTTTGTTCTACA
AAAATGCATCCCGAGAGCGCTATTTTTCTAACAAAGCATCTTAGATTACTTTTTTTCTCCTTTGTGCGCT
CTATAATGCAGTCTCTTGATAACTTTTTGCACTGTAGGTCCGTTAAGGTTAGAAGAAGGCTACTTTGGTG
TCTATTTTCTCTTCCATAAAAAAAGCCTGACTCCACTTCCCGCGTTTACTGATTACTAGCGAAGCTGCGG
GTGCATTTTTTCAAGATAAAGGCATCCCCGATTATATTCTATACCGATGTGGATTGCGCATACTTTGTGA
ACAGAAAGTGATAGCGTTGATGATTCTTCATTGGTCAGAAAATTATGAACGGTTTCTTCTATTTTGTCTC
TATATACTACGTATAGGAAATGTTTACATTTTCGTATTGTTTTCGATTCACTCTATGAATAGTTCTTACT
ACAATTTTTTTGTCTAAAGAGTAATACTAGAGATAAACATAAAAAATGTAGAGGTCGAGTTTAGATGCAA
GTTCAAGGAGCGAAAGGTGGATGGGTAGGTTATATAGGGATATAGCACAGAGATATATAGCAAAGAGATA
CTTTTGAGCAATGTTTGTGGAAGCGGTATTCGCAATATTTTAGTAGCTCGTTACAGTCCGGTGCGTTTTT
GGTTTTTTGAAAGTGCGTCTTCAGAGCGCTTTTGGTTTTCAAAAGCGCTCTGAAGTTCCTATACTTTCTA
GAGAATAGGAACTTCGGAATAGGAACTTCAAAGCGTTTCCGAAAACGAGCGCTTCCGAAAATGCAACGCG
AGCTGCGCACATACAGCTCACTGTTCACGTCGCACCTATATCTGCGTGTTGCCTGTATATATATATACAT
GAGAAGAACGGCATAGTGCGTGTTTATGCTTAAATGCGTACTTATATGCGTCTATTTATGTAGGATGAAA
GGTAGTCTAGTACCTCCTGTGATATTATCCCATTCCATGCGGGGTATCGTATGCTTCCTTCAGCACTACC
CTTTAGCTGTTCTATATGCTGCCACTCCTCAATTGGATTAGTCTCATCCTTCAATGCTATCATTTCCTTT
GATATTGGATCATCTAAGAAACCATTATTATCATGACATTAACCTATAAAAATAGGCGTATCACGAGGCC
CTTTCGTC
