Features (pLannotate 1.2.2; 19 found; start..end, strand, type, name):
     53..88      +  CDS            rop (fragment): Rop protein, which maintains plasmids at low copy number; rop
    190..239     +  misc_feature   bom (fragment): basis of mobility region from pBR322
    240..320     -  CDS            MRM1 (fragment): MRM1_YEAST - Also known as PET56 From Saccharomyces cerevisiae (strain ATCC 204508 / S288c) (Baker's yeast).
    370..557     +  promoter       HIS3 promoter: S. cerevisiae HIS3
    558..1220    +  CDS            HIS3: imidazoleglycerol-phosphate dehydratase, required for histidine biosynthesis; S. cerevisiae HIS3; yeast auxotrophic marker
   1428..1479    +  misc_feature   bom (fragment): basis of mobility region from pBR322
   1480..1707    -  rep_origin     M13 ori (fragment) (sequence partly withheld): M13 bacteriophage origin of replication; arrow indicates direction of (+) strand synthesis
   1714..1982    +  promoter       SNR52 promoter: promoter for the S. cerevisiae small nucleolar RNA gene SNR52
   1999..2074    +  misc_RNA       gRNA scaffold: guide RNA scaffold for the Streptococcus pyogenes CRISPR/Cas9 system
   2086..2105    +  terminator     SUP4 terminator: transcription terminator for the S. cerevisiae SUP4 tRNA gene
   2112..2130    +  misc_feature   MCS (fragment): pUC18/19 multiple cloning site
   2167..2183    -  protein_bind   lac operator: The lac repressor binds to the lac operator to inhibit transcription in E. coli. This inhibition can be relieved by adding lactose or isopropyl-β-D-thiogalactopyranoside (IPTG). lac repressor encoded by lacI
   2191..2221    -  promoter       lac promoter: promoter for the E. coli lac operon
   2236..2257    -  protein_bind   CAP binding site: CAP binding activates transcription in the presence of cAMP. E. coli catabolite activator protein
   2270..2362    -  CDS            lacI (fragment): lac repressor; lacI; The lac repressor binds to the lac operator to inhibit transcription in E. coli. This inhibition can be relieved by adding lactose or isopropyl-β-D-thiogalactopyranoside (IPTG).
   2545..3133    -  rep_origin     ori: high-copy-number ColE1/pMB1/pBR322/pUC origin of replication
   3304..4164    -  CDS            AmpR: β-lactamase; bla; confers resistance to ampicillin, carbenicillin, and related antibiotics
   4165..4269    -  promoter       AmpR promoter: bla
   4296..5638    -  rep_origin     2μ ori: yeast 2μ plasmid origin of replication
>Addgene plasmid #163972 | pRS423-SgH | addgene full sequence | sequence record 323625 | Addgene NGS Result
TATTATCATGACATTAACCTATAAAAATAGGCGTATCACGAGGCCCTTTCGTCTCGCGCGTTTCGGTGAT
GACGGTGAAAACCTCTGACACATGCAGCTCCCGGAGACGGTCACAGCTTGTCTGTAAGCGGATGCCGGGA
GCAGACAAGCCCGTCAGGGCGCGTCAGCGGGTGTTGGCGGGTGTCGGGGCTGGCTTAACTATGCGGCATC
AGAGCAGATTGTACTGAGAGTGCACCATAAATTCCCGTTTTAAGAGCTTGGTGAGCGCTAGGAGTCACTG
CCAGGTATCGTTTGAACACGGCATTAGTCAGGGAAGTCATAACACAGTCCTTTCCCGCAATTTTCTTTTT
CTATTACTCTTGGCCTCCTCTAGTACACTCTATATTTTTTTATGCCTCGGTAATGATTTTCATTTTTTTT
TTTCCACCTAGCGGATGACTCTTTTTTTTTCTTAGCGATTGGCATTATCACATAATGAATTATACATTAT
ATAAAGTAATGTGATTTCTTCGAAGAATATACTAAAAAATGAGCAGGCAAGATAAACGAAGGCAAAGATG
ACAGAGCAGAAAGCCCTAGTAAAGCGTATTACAAATGAAACCAAGATTCAGATTGCGATCTCTTTAAAGG
GTGGTCCCCTAGCGATAGAGCACTCGATCTTCCCAGAAAAAGAGGCAGAAGCAGTAGCAGAACAGGCCAC
ACAATCGCAAGTGATTAACGTCCACACAGGTATAGGGTTTCTGGACCATATGATACATGCTCTGGCCAAG
CATTCCGGCTGGTCGCTAATCGTTGAGTGCATTGGTGACTTACACATAGACGACCATCACACCACTGAAG
ACTGCGGGATTGCTCTCGGTCAAGCTTTTAAAGAGGCCCTAGGGGCCGTGCGTGGAGTAAAAAGGTTTGG
ATCAGGATTTGCGCCTTTGGATGAGGCACTTTCCAGAGCGGTGGTAGATCTTTCGAACAGGCCGTACGCA
GTTGTCGAACTTGGTTTGCAAAGGGAGAAAGTAGGAGATCTCTCTTGCGAGATGATCCCGCATTTTCTTG
AAAGCTTTGCAGAGGCTAGCAGAATTACCCTCCACGTTGATTGTCTGCGAGGCAAGAATGATCATCACCG
TAGTGAGAGTGCGTTCAAGGCTCTTGCGGTTGCCATAAGAGAAGCCACCTCGCCCAATGGTACCAACGAT
GTTCCCTCCACCAAAGGTGTTCTTATGTAGTGACACCGATTATTTAAAGCTGCAGCATACGATATATATA
CATGTGTATATATGTATACCTATGAATGTCAGTAAGTATGTATACGAACAGTATGATACTGAAGATGACA
AGGTAATGCATCATTCTATACGTGTCATTCTGAACGAGGCGCGCTTTCCTTTTTTCTTTTTGCTTTTTCT
TTTTTTTTCTCTTGAACTCGACGGATCTATGCGGTGTGAAATACCGCACAGATGCGTAAGGAGAAAATAC
CGCATCAGGAAATTGTAAGCGTTAATATTTTGTTAAAATTCGCGTTAAATTTTTGTTAAATCAGCTCATT
TTTTAACCAATAGGCCGAAATCGGCAAAATCCCTTATAAATCAAAAGAATAGACCGAGATAGGGT
[37 nt withheld, positions 1606-1642]
AAAGAACGTGGACTCCAACGTCAAAGG
[38 nt withheld, positions 1670-1707]
CTCGAGTCTTTGAAAAGATAATGTATGATTATGCTTTCACTCATATTTATACAGAAACTTGATGTTTTCT
TTCGAGTATATACAAGGTGATTACATGTACGTTTGAAGTACAACTCTAGATTTTGTAGTGCCCTCTTGGG
CTAGCGGTAAAGGTGCGCATTTTTTCACACCCTACAATGTTCTGTTCAAAAGATTTTGGTCAAACGCTGT
AGAAGTGAAAGTTGGTGCGCATGTTTCGGCGTTCGAAACTTCTCCGCAGTGAAAGATAAATGATCGGAGA
CCGAGGTCTCCGTTTTAGAGCTAGAAATAGCAAGTTAAAATAAGGCTAGTCCGTTATCAACTTGAAAAAG
TGGCACCGAGTCGGTGCTTTTTTGATCCTTTTTTTGTTTTTTATGTCTGAGCTCCCTGCAGGCATGCAAG
CTTGGCGTAATCATGGTCATAGCTGTTTCCTGTGTGAAATTGTTATCCGCTCACAATTCCACACAACATA
CGAGCCGGAAGCATAAAGTGTAAAGCCTGGGGTGCCTAATGAGTGAGCTAACTCACATTAATTGCGTTGC
GCTCACTGCCCGCTTTCCAGTCGGGAAACCTGTCGTGCCAGCTGCATTAATGAATCGGCCAACGCGCGGG
GAGAGGCGGTTTGCGTATTGGGCGCTCTTCCGCTTCCTCGCTCACTGACTCGCTGCGCTCGGTCGTTCGG
CTGCGGCGAGCGGTATCAGCTCACTCAAAGGCGGTAATACGGTTATCCACAGAATCAGGGGATAACGCAG
GAAAGAACATGTGAGCAAAAGGCCAGCAAAAGGCCAGGAACCGTAAAAAGGCCGCGTTGCTGGCGTTTTT
CCATAGGCTCCGCCCCCCTGACGAGCATCACAAAAATCGACGCTCAAGTCAGAGGTGGCGAAACCCGACA
GGACTATAAAGATACCAGGCGTTTCCCCCTGGAAGCTCCCTCGTGCGCTCTCCTGTTCCGACCCTGCCGC
TTACCGGATACCTGTCCGCCTTTCTCCCTTCGGGAAGCGTGGCGCTTTCTCATAGCTCACGCTGTAGGTA
TCTCAGTTCGGTGTAGGTCGTTCGCTCCAAGCTGGGCTGTGTGCACGAACCCCCCGTTCAGCCCGACCGC
TGCGCCTTATCCGGTAACTATCGTCTTGAGTCCAACCCGGTAAGACACGACTTATCGCCACTGGCAGCAG
CCACTGGTAACAGGATTAGCAGAGCGAGGTATGTAGGCGGTGCTACAGAGTTCTTGAAGTGGTGGCCTAA
CTACGGCTACACTAGAAGAACAGTATTTGGTATCTGCGCTCTGCTGAAGCCAGTTACCTTCGGAAAAAGA
GTTGGTAGCTCTTGATCCGGCAAACAAACCACCGCTGGTAGCGGTGGTTTTTTTGTTTGCAAGCAGCAGA
TTACGCGCAGAAAAAAAGGATCTCAAGAAGATCCTTTGATCTTTTCTACGGGGTCTGACGCTCAGTGGAA
CGAAAACTCACGTTAAGGGATTTTGGTCATGAGATTATCAAAAAGGATCTTCACCTAGATCCTTTTAAAT
TAAAAATGAAGTTTTAAATCAATCTAAAGTATATATGAGTAAACTTGGTCTGACAGTTACCAATGCTTAA
TCAGTGAGGCACCTATCTCAGCGATCTGTCTATTTCGTTCATCCATAGTTGCCTGACTCCCCGTCGTGTA
GATAACTACGATACGGGAGGGCTTACCATCTGGCCCCAGTGCTGCAATGATACCGCGGCTCCCACGCTCA
CCGGCTCCAGATTTATCAGCAATAAACCAGCCAGCCGGAAGGGCCGAGCGCAGAAGTGGTCCTGCAACTT
TATCCGCCTCCATCCAGTCTATTAATTGTTGCCGGGAAGCTAGAGTAAGTAGTTCGCCAGTTAATAGTTT
GCGCAACGTTGTTGCCATTGCTACAGGCATCGTGGTGTCACGCTCGTCGTTTGGTATGGCTTCATTCAGC
TCCGGTTCCCAACGATCAAGGCGAGTTACATGATCCCCCATGTTGTGCAAAAAAGCGGTTAGCTCCTTCG
GTCCTCCGATCGTTGTCAGAAGTAAGTTGGCCGCAGTGTTATCACTCATGGTTATGGCAGCACTGCATAA
TTCTCTTACTGTCATGCCATCCGTAAGATGCTTTTCTGTGACTGGTGAGTACTCAACCAAGTCATTCTGA
GAATAGTGTATGCGGCGACCGAGTTGCTCTTGCCCGGCGTCAATACGGGATAATACCGCGCCACATAGCA
GAACTTTAAAAGTGCTCATCATTGGAAAACGTTCTTCGGGGCGAAAACTCTCAAGGATCTTACCGCTGTT
GAGATCCAGTTCGATGTAACCCACTCGTGCACCCAACTGATCTTCAGCATCTTTTACTTTCACCAGCGTT
TCTGGGTGAGCAAAAACAGGAAGGCAAAATGCCGCAAAAAAGGGAATAAGGGCGACACGGAAATGTTGAA
TACTCATACTCTTCCTTTTTCAATATTATTGAAGCATTTATCAGGGTTATTGTCTCATGAGCGGATACAT
ATTTGAATGTATTTAGAAAAATAAACAAATAGGGGTTCCGCGCACATTTCCCCGAAAAGTGCCACCTGAA
CGAAGCATCTGTGCTTCATTTTGTAGAACAAAAATGCAACGCGAGAGCGCTAATTTTTCAAACAAAGAAT
CTGAGCTGCATTTTTACAGAACAGAAATGCAACGCGAAAGCGCTATTTTACCAACGAAGAATCTGTGCTT
CATTTTTGTAAAACAAAAATGCAACGCGAGAGCGCTAATTTTTCAAACAAAGAATCTGAGCTGCATTTTT
ACAGAACAGAAATGCAACGCGAGAGCGCTATTTTACCAACAAAGAATCTATACTTCTTTTTTGTTCTACA
AAAATGCATCCCGAGAGCGCTATTTTTCTAACAAAGCATCTTAGATTACTTTTTTTCTCCTTTGTGCGCT
CTATAATGCAGTCTCTTGATAACTTTTTGCACTGTAGGTCCGTTAAGGTTAGAAGAAGGCTACTTTGGTG
TCTATTTTCTCTTCCATAAAAAAAGCCTGACTCCACTTCCCGCGTTTACTGATTACTAGCGAAGCTGCGG
GTGCATTTTTTCAAGATAAAGGCATCCCCGATTATATTCTATACCGATGTGGATTGCGCATACTTTGTGA
ACAGAAAGTGATAGCGTTGATGATTCTTCATTGGTCAGAAAATTATGAACGGTTTCTTCTATTTTGTCTC
TATATACTACGTATAGGAAATGTTTACATTTTCGTATTGTTTTCGATTCACTCTATGAATAGTTCTTACT
ACAATTTTTTTGTCTAAAGAGTAATACTAGAGATAAACATAAAAAATGTAGAGGTCGAGTTTAGATGCAA
GTTCAAGGAGCGAAAGGTGGATGGGTAGGTTATATAGGGATATAGCACAGAGATATATAGCAAAGAGATA
CTTTTGAGCAATGTTTGTGGAAGCGGTATTCGCAATATTTTAGTAGCTCGTTACAGTCCGGTGCGTTTTT
GGTTTTTTGAAAGTGCGTCTTCAGAGCGCTTTTGGTTTTCAAAAGCGCTCTGAAGTTCCTATACTTTCTA
GAGAATAGGAACTTCGGAATAGGAACTTCAAAGCGTTTCCGAAAACGAGCGCTTCCGAAAATGCAACGCG
AGCTGCGCACATACAGCTCACTGTTCACGTCGCACCTATATCTGCGTGTTGCCTGTATATATATATACAT
GAGAAGAACGGCATAGTGCGTGTTTATGCTTAAATGCGTACTTATATGCGTCTATTTATGTAGGATGAAA
GGTAGTCTAGTACCTCCTGTGATATTATCCCATTCCATGCGGGGTATCGTATGCTTCCTTCAGCACTACC
CTTTAGCTGTTCTATATGCTGCCACTCCTCAATTGGATTAGTCTCATCCTTCAATGCTATCATTTCCTTT
GATATTGGATCATACTAAGAAACCAT
